Addgene plasmid #43484: III-AAGC
Depositing lab: Chad Cowan & Kiran Musunuru. Depositing organization: Harvard University. Publication: A TALEN Genome-Editing System for Generating Human Stem Cell-Based Disease Models. Ding Q, Lee YK, Schaefer EA, Peters DT, Veres A, Kim K, Kuperwasser N, Motola DL, Meissner TB, Hendriks WT, Trevisan M, Gupta RM, Moisan A, Banks E, Friesen M, Schinzel RT, Xia F, Tang A, Xia Y, Figueroa E, Wann A, Ahfeldt T, Daheron L, Zhang F, Rubin LL, Peng LF, Chung RT, Musunuru K, Cowan CA. Cell Stem Cell. 2012 Dec 12. pii: S1934-5909(12)00645-5. doi: 10.1016/j.stem.2012.11.011. PubMed 23246482.
Backbone
  Vector backbone: pCRII-TOPO
  Backbone manufacturer: Invitrogen
  Backbone size w/o insert (bp): 3973
  Vector type: Bacterial Cloning
Growth in bacteria
  Bacterial resistance: Ampicillin and Kanamycin, 100 & 50 μg/mL
  Growth temperature: 37°C
  Growth strain: Top10
  Copy number: High Copy
Gene/Insert
  Gene/Insert name: III-AAGC
  Species: Synthetic
  Insert size (bp): 426
  Cloning method: TOPO Cloning
  Sequencing primers: 5′ T7; 3′ M13-rev
Terms and licenses: Academic/Nonprofit Terms; Industry Terms: Not Available to Industry
How to cite: III-AAGC was a gift from Chad Cowan & Kiran Musunuru (Addgene plasmid # 43484 ; http://n2t.net/addgene:43484 ; RRID:Addgene_43484)
