[The description below was written by a language model from this plasmid's Addgene catalogue record.]
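Description:
III-AAGC is a bacterial cloning plasmid built on the commercial pCRII-TOPO backbone (about 4 kb without insert), into which a 426 bp synthetic insert was introduced by TOPO cloning. It is a high-copy plasmid propagated in E. coli and is selectable with both ampicillin and kanamycin, consistent with the dual resistance markers of this backbone. The insert sits between the vector's T7 and M13-reverse primer sites, which are listed for sequence verification. No feature table accompanies the record, so the origin, marker positions and flanking elements cannot be detailed beyond what is generally known of pCRII-TOPO.

The record describes the insert only by its name and as synthetic, and it does not spell out the encoded content. The plasmid was deposited in connection with a TALEN genome-editing system developed for generating human stem cell-based disease models. In that context, the name plausibly denotes a pre-assembled block of four TALE repeat modules recognising the bases A-A-G-C, with "III" indicating its position in an ordered, hierarchical assembly. The insert size is roughly what four TALE repeats would occupy. This reading is an inference from the name and size, not a stated fact. The plasmid carries no expression cassette for mammalian cells according to the record and is classed purely as a cloning vector. It is therefore best understood as one member of a library of storage plasmids, from which fragments would be taken and combined with others to build full-length custom TALE DNA-binding arrays in a separate nuclease expression backbone.
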