>Addgene plasmid #43484 | III-AAGC | depositor partial sequence | sequence record 58749 | III-AAGC sequence 426 bps
CGTCTCGGCTCACCCCAGAGCAGGTCGTGGCAATCGCCTCCAACATTGGCGGGAAACAGGCACTCGAGAC
TGTCCAGCGCCTGCTTCCCGTGCTGTGCCAAGCGCACGGACTCACCCCAGAGCAGGTCGTGGCAATCGCC
TCCAACATTGGCGGGAAACAGGCACTCGAGACTGTCCAGCGCCTGCTTCCCGTGCTGTGCCAAGCGCACG
GCCTCACCCCAGAGCAGGTCGTGGCAATCGCGAGCAATAACGGCGGAAAACAGGCTTTGGAAACGGTGCA
GAGGCTCCTTCCAGTGCTGTGCCAAGCGCACGGATTAACCCCAGAGCAGGTCGTGGCGATCGCAAGCCAC
GACGGAGGAAAGCAAGCCTTGGAAACAGTACAGAGGCTGTTGCCTGTGCTGTGCCAAGCGCACGGACTCA
GAGACG
