>Addgene plasmid #43484 | III-AAGC | addgene partial sequence | sequence record 61541 | M13-F20 5'-TGTAAAACGACGGCCAGT-3'
GGGCGAATTGGGCCCTTCTAGATGCATGCTCGAGCGGCCGCCAGTGTGATGGATATCTGCAGAATTCGCC
CTTGATGCCGTCCTAGCGCGTCTCGGCTCACCCCAGAGCAGGTCGTGGCAATCGCCTCCAACATTGGCGG
GAAACAGGCACTCGAGACTGTCCAGCGCCTGCTTCCCGTGCTGTGCCAAGCGCACGGACTCACCCCAGAG
CAGGTCGTGGCAATCGCCTCCAACATTGGCGGGAAACAGGCACTCGAGACTGTCCAGCGCCTGCTTCCCG
TGCTGTGCCAAGCGCACGGCCTCACCCCAGAGCAGGTCGTGGCAATCGCGAGCAATAACGGCGGAAAACA
GGCTTTGGAAACGGTGCAGAGGCTCCTTCCAGTGCTGTGCCAAGCGCACGGATTAACCCCAGAGCAGGTC
GTGGCGATCGCAAGCCACGACGGAGGAAAGCAAGCCTTGGAAACAGTACAGAGGCTGTTGCCTGTGCTGT
GCCAAGCGCACGGACTCAGAGACGTGGGCACAGGAAAGATACTTAAGGGCGAATTCCAGCACACTGGCGG
CCGTTACTAGTGGATCCGAGCTCGGTACCAAGCTTGATGCATAGCTTGAGTATTCTATAGTGTCACCTAA
ATAGCTTGGCGTAATCATGGTCATAGCTGTTTCCTGTGTGAAATTGTTATCCGCTCACAATTCCACACAA
CATACGAGCCGGAAGCATAAAGTGTAAAGCCTGGGGTGCCTAATGAGTGAGCTAACTCACATTAATTGCG
TTGCGCTCACTGCCCGCTTTCCAGTCGGGAAACCTGTCGTGCCAGCTGCATTAATGAATCGGCCAACGCG
CGGGGAGAGGCGGTTTGCGTATTGGGCGCTCT
